>Addgene plasmid #72001 | Plxnb1(S)-AP-His | depositor full sequence | sequence record 135818 | Plxnb1(S)-AP-His sequence 10409 bps
GTCGAGGTCTCGACGGTATCGATTGACATTGATTATTGACTAGCTAGTTATTAATAGTAATCAATTACGG
GGTCATTAGTTCATAGCCCATATATGGAGTTCCGCGTTACATAACTTACGGTAAATGGCCCGCCTGGCTG
ACCGCCCAACGACCCCCGCCCATTGACGTCAATAATGACGTATGTTCCCATAGTAACGCCAATAGGGACT
TTCCATTGACGTCAATGGGTGGAGTATTTACGGTAAACTGCCCACTTGGCAGTACATCAAGTGTATCATA
TGCCAAGTCCGCCCCCTATTGACGTCAATGACGGTAAATGGCCCGCCTGGCATTATGCCCAGTACATGAC
CTTACGGGACTTTCCTACTTGGCAGTACATCTACGTATTAGTCATCGCTATTACCATGGTGATGCGGTTT
TGGCAGTACACCAATGGGCGTGGATAGCGGTTTGACTCACGGGGATTTCCAAGTCTCCACCCCATTGACG
TCAATGGGAGTTTGTTTTGGCACCAAAATCAACGGGACTTTCCAAAATGTCGTAATAACCCCGCCCCGTT
GACGCAAATGGGCGGTAGGCGTGTACGGTGGGAGGTCTATATAAGCAGAGCTCGTTTAGTGAACCGTCAG
ATCGCCTGGAGACGCCATCCACGCTGTTTTGACCTCCATAGAAGACACCGGGACCGATCCAGCCTCCGCG
GCCGGGAACGGTGCATTGGAACGCGGATTCCCCGTGCCAAGAGTGACGTAAGTACCGCCTATAGACTCTA
TAGGCACACCCCTTTGGCTCTTATGCATGCTATACTGTTTTTGGCTTGGGGCCTATACACCCCCGCTTCC
ATATGCTATAGGTGATGGTATAGCTTAGCCTATAGGTGTGGGTTATTGACCATTATTGACCACTCCCCTA
TTGGTGACGATACTTTCCATTACTAATCCATAACATGGCTCTTTGCCACAACTATCTCTATTGGCTATAT
GCCAATACTCTGTCCTTCAGAGACTGACACGGACTCTGTATTTTTACAGGATGGGGTCCCATTTATTATT
TACAAATTCACATATACAACAACGCCGTCCCCCGTGCCCGCAGTTTTTATTAAACATAGCGTGGGATCTC
CACGCGAATCTCGGGTACGTGTTCCGGACATGGGCTCTTCTCCGGTAGCGGCGGAGCTTCCACATCCGAG
CCCTGGTCCCATGCCTCCAGCGGCTCATGGTCGCTCGGCAGCTCCTTGCTCCTAACAGTGGAGGCCAGAC
TTAGGCACAGCACAATGCCCACCACCACCAGTGTGCCGCACAAGGCCGTGGCGGTAGGGTATGTGTCTGA
AAATGAGCTCGGAGATTGGGCTCGCACCGCTGACGCAGATGGAAGACTTAAGGCAGCGGCAGAAGAAGAT
GCAGGCAGCTGAGTTGTTGTATTCTGATAAGAGTCAGAGGTAACTCCCGTTGCGGTGCTGTTAACGGTGG
AGGGCAGTGTAGTCTGAGCAGTACTCGTTGCTGCCGCGCGCGCCACCAGACATAATAGCTGACAGACTAA
CAGACTGTTCCTTTCCATGGGTCTTTTCTGCAGAAGCTTGAATTCTCGAGGATCCGCGGCCGCGCCACCA
TGTCTGTCCTCGGCCCAGTTCTTCTCCAGGTGTTCTGGGCCGGGTGTGTCGTCACCCTGCGGTCCCCTCT
GCCAGCTGCTTTCACTGCCAATGGCACACATCTACAACACTTGGCAAGGGACCCCACCACAGGTACCCTC
TATGTAGGGGCCACCAACTTCCTGTTCCAGTTGAGCCCTGGGCTGCAGCTGGAAGCCGTGGTGTCCACGG
GCCCTGTGAATGACAGCCGGGATTGCCTGCCACCTGTGATACCTGATGAATGTCCCCAAGCCCAGCCTAC
TAACAACCCTAACCAGCTGCTCCTGGTGAGCCCAGAGGCTCTGGTGGTGTGTGGGAGCATACACCAGGGC
ATCTGTGAGCTACGGAGCCTGGGACAGATCAGGCAGCTGCTGCTACGGCCAGAGCGACCTGGGGACACCC
AGTATGTGGCTGCAAATGACCCTGCAGTCAGTACAGTGGGGCTGGTGGCCCAGGGATTGGTAGGGGAGCC
CCTCCTGTTTGTGGGGCGGGGATACACCAGCAGGGGTGTAGGTGGTGGGATTCCTCCCATTACAACCCGA
GCCCTGCGACCACCGGACCCCCAAGCTGCCTTCTCTTATGAAGAAACAGCCAAGTTAGCAGTGGGCCGCC
TGTCCGAGTACAGCCACCACTTCGTGAGTGCCTTTGTACGCGGGGCCAGTGCATACTTCCTGTTCTTGCG
GCGAGACCTGAAGGCCCCTTCTAGAGCTTTCCGTGCCTATGTGTCTCGAGTGTGCCTTCAGGACCAGCAC
TACTACTCTTATGTGGAATTGCCCCTGGCCTGCCAGGGTGGTCGTTACGGTCTTATCCAGGCTGCAGCTG
TAGCCACGTCCAAGGAGGTGGCCCGTGGGGACGTACTCTTTGCAGCTTTCTCCTCAGTGGCTCCTCCCAC
TGTGGATTGGCCCCTGTCAGCATCTACTGGGGCATCTGGAACCTCTGTGCTCTGTGCCTTCCCCCTGGAT
GAGGTAGACCAGCTTGCTAATTACACTCGAGATGCCTGTTATACTCGGGAAGGCCGTGCTGAGAACGGGA
CCAAGGTTGCTGACATTGCATACGATGTCCTTTCCGACTGTGCGCAGCTACCAGTGGACACCCCGGATGC
TTTTCCATGTGGCTCTGACCACACACCCAGTCCCATGGTCAGCTGTGTCCCTTTGGAAGCCACGCCAATT
CTGGAGCTACCAGGGGTTCAGCTAACAGCTGTGGCTGTCACCATGGAGGATGGACACACTATTGCTTTCC
TGGGTGACAGTCAAGGACAGTTGCATAGGGTCTACTTAGGCCCTGGAAGAAGTGCTGCCCCATATTCTAA
ACAGAGCATCCAGCCGGGGTCTCCTGTGAACAGAGATCTTACCTTTGATGGTACCTTTGAGCATCTCTAT
GTAGCAACTCAGACTACTCTTGTGAAGGTTCCTGTGGCTCCTTGTGCTCAGCATCTGGACTGTGACTCTT
GCCTTGCTCACAGGGACCCTTATTGCGGATGGTGTGTGCTCCTGGGCAGGTGTAGTCGCCGGTCGGAGTG
CTCAAGGGACCAGGGCCCAGAGCAGTGGCTGTGGAGCTTCCAGCCGGAACTGGGCTGTCTTCGAGTGGTG
GCCGTGAGCCCTGCCAATATCAGTCGGGAAGAGAGGAGGGAGGTTTTCTTGTCAGTGCCAGGCCTGCCAT
CTCTCTGGCCAGGGGAGTCATATTTCTGCTACTTTGGAGACCAACAGAGTCCTGCTCTACTGACCAGTTC
TGGTGTGATGTGTCCCTCCCCAGACCCCAGTGAGGCTCCAGTGCTGCAGAGAGGAGCCGACCATATCTCT
GTGAACGTGGAGCTCAGGTTTGGTGCCGTGGTGATCGCCAGCACCTCCCTCTCCTTCTATGACTGCGTGG
CAGTTACTGCGTCTTCCCCATCTGCACCGTGCCGGGCCTGTGTGAGCAGCCGCTGGGGCTGTAACTGGTG
TGTGTGGCAGCAGCTGTGCACACACAAGGCCTCGTGTGACGCTGGGCCTATGGTGGCAAGCCAACAGAGC
CCACTCCTTCCCCTAATCCCTCCTGCAAGGGATGAACTCACCCCTTTCCCACCCACAGTCCCCCAAACCA
CGGTCACTCCTACCCCCAACAGCTTCCCAATAGAGCCTAGGGCTCCCTCCACAGCCTCAGATGTCCTACC
TGGGGCCAAGCCTTCCCGGCTCAGCCTCTGGGGCCCATGGGCAGGTCCTGGCCCCATACTTTCCCCTACT
TCCACAGAGTCACCTCTTCATGAGAAGCCCCTTCCTCCTGACCCCCCTACCATACCTGGAACCACTGTCC
CTGCCCCCACTGGCTTGGGACCATCGACCACACCTGAGGACCTCTTGGCCTCCTACCCATTCCCCTCAGA
TGCAGCTGCAGTGTCCCCTGCAGAGCCTGGCCCTGAGGCTCTGCCTTCCATGGTGGCTCTGGACCAGCCC
CCTGGCACTGTTCCAGACACTACTTTCCCAGGGGCCCCTGGCTCCATGAAGCCCGTTCTGGATTGGCTCA
CCAAAGGAGGCGGCGAGCTGCCCGAGGCGGATGAGTGGATGGGGGGTGACACGCCCGCCTTCTCCACTTC
CACACTCCTCTCAGGTGATGGAGACTCAGCAGAGCACGAGGGCCCTCCTGCCCCCCTCATCCTCCTGTCC
AGCCTCGACTACCAGTACGACACCCCCGGGCTCTGGGAGCTGGGAGAGGTGAATCAGAGGGTGAGCTCCT
GCCCCTGTGTGGAGACCGTCCAGGGCTCCTTGCTGATACCGGTCCATGTGGAACGCGAAGTCCAGCTTCG
AGGCAGGAACCTGTGGCTTTTCCAGGATGGCCCGAGGAGCAGCGAGTGTGTGCTGGAGCTAGGGAGTCGG
GAGGTGGCTGTGGAGGCTCAGGTGGAGTGTGCGCCGCCTCCAGATGTCTGGTGCCACATCAAGTGCCAGC
AGCATCAGTTCAGCTATGAAGCTTTGAAGCCAGAACTGCAGGTGGGGCTGTTCCTGCGTTGGGCAGGCGG
TCTGCGCGTGGACAGTGCCGATGGGCTGCATGTGGTGTTGTATGACTGCTCTGTGGGACATGGGGACTGC
AGCCGCTGCCAAACTGCCATGCCTCAGTACGACTGTGTGTGGTGTGAGGGGGAGCGTCCGCGTTGTGTGG
CCCGGGAAGCCTGTAATGAAGCCGAGACTGTGGCCACTCAGTGCCCCGCACCTCTCATTCACTCGGTGGA
TCCACTGACTGGACCTATAGATGGAGGCACCCGTGTCACTATCAGGGGCTCCAACCTGGGCCAACATGTG
CAGGATGTCCTGGACATGGTCAGAGTGGCCGGAGTTCCCTGCGCTGTGGATGCTGGGGAGTATGATGTCT
CTAGTAGTCTTGTGTGCATCACTGGAGCCAGCGGGGAGGAGGTGACTGGCACTGTGGCAGTGGAGGTGCC
TGGAAGAGGACACGGTGTCTCAGAGTTCAGCTTTGCCTATCAGGATCCAAAAGTACACTCCATCTTCCCA
GCCCGTGGCCCTAGAGCTGGAGGTACCCGCCTTACCCTGCATGGTTCTAAGCTCCTGACTGGACGGCTAG
AGGACATCCGTGTGGTGGTTGGAGACCAGCCTTGCCACCTGCTCCTGGAGCAGCAGTCTGAGCAGCTACA
CTGTGAGACCGGCCCATACCCTGTGCCTGCTGAACTTCCAGTGACTGTCTTGTTTGGGGCCACTGAGCGG
AGGCTTCAGCACGGCCAATTCAAGTATACATCAGACCCCAATGTCACCTCAGTGGGCCCCTCCAAGAGCT
TCTTCAGCGGAGGACGTGAGATATGGGTCCGCGGCCAGGATCTTGATGTGGTACAGAGGCCAAGAATCCG
AGTGACCGTGGTCCCAAGACAGCATGGCCAGGGGCTTGCAGGCGCGCCTGGATCTTCCGGAATCATCCCA
GTTGAGGAGGAGAACCCGGACTTCTGGAACCGCGAGGCAGCCGAGGCCCTGGGTGCCGCCAAGAAGCTGC
AGCCTGCACAGACAGCCGCCAAGAACCTCATCATCTTCCTGGGCGATGGGATGGGGGTGTCTACGGTGAC
AGCTGCCAGGATCCTAAAAGGGCAGAAGAAGGACAAACTGGGGCCTGAGATACCCCTGGCCATGGACCGC
TTCCCATATGTGGCTCTGTCCAAGACATACAATGTAGACAAACATGTGCCAGACAGTGGAGCCACAGCCA
CGGCCTACCTGTGCGGGGTCAAGGGCAACTTCCAGACCATTGGCTTGAGTGCAGCCGCCCGCTTTAACCA
GTGCAACACGACACGCGGCAACGAGGTCATCTCCGTGATGAATCGGGCCAAGAAAGCAGGGAAGTCAGTG
GGAGTGGTAACCACCACACGAGTGCAGCACGCCTCGCCAGCCGGCACCTACGCCCACACGGTGAACCGCA
ACTGGTACTCGGACGCCGACGTGCCTGCCTCGGCCCGCCAGGAGGGGTGCCAGGACATCGCTACGCAGCT
CATCTCCAACATGGACATTGACGTGATCCTAGGTGGGGGCCGAAAGTACATGTTTCGCATGGGAACCCCA
GACCCTGAGTACCCAGATGACTACAGCCAAGGTGGGACCAGGCTGGACGGGAAGAATCTGGTGCAGGAAT
GGCTGGCGAAGCGCCAGGGTGCCCGGTATGTGTGGAACCGCACTGAGCTCATGCAGGCTTCCCTGGACCC
GTCTGTGACCCATCTCATGGGTCTCTTTGAGCCTGGAGACATGAAATACGAGATCCACCGAGACTCCACA
CTGGACCCCTCCCTGATGGAGATGACAGAGGCTGCCCTGCGCCTGCTGAGCAGGAACCCCCGCGGCTTCT
TCCTCTTCGTGGAGGGTGGTCGCATCGACCATGGTCATCATGAAAGCAGGGCTTACCGGGCACTGACTGA
GACGATCATGTTCGACGACGCCATTGAGAGGGCGGGCCAGCTCACCAGCGAGGAGGACACGCTGAGCCTC
GTCACTGCCGACCACTCCCACGTCTTCTCCTTCGGAGGCTACCCCCTGCGAGGGAGCTCCATCTTCGGGC
TGGCCCCTGGCAAGGCCCGGGACAGGAAGGCCTACACGGTCCTCCTATACGGAAACGGTCCAGGCTATGT
GCTCAAGGACGGCGCCCGGCCGGATGTTACCGAGAGCGAGAGCGGGAGCCCCGAGTATCGGCAGCAGTCA
GCAGTGCCCCTGGACGAAGAGACCCACGCAGGCGAGGACGTGGCGGTGTTCGCGCGCGGCCCGCAGGCGC
ACCTGGTTCACGGCGTGCAGGAGCAGACCTTCATAGCGCACGTCATGGCCTTCGCCGCCTGCCTGGAGCC
CTACACCGCCTGCGACCTGGCGCCCCCCGCCGGCACCACCGACGCCGCGCACCCGGGTCATCATCACCAT
CACCATTAATCTAGAGATCTTATTAAAGCAGAACTTGTTTATTGCAGCTTATAATGGTTACAAATAAAGC
AATAGCATCACAAATTTCACAAATAAAGCATTTTTTTCACTGCATTCTAGTTGTGGTTTGTCCAAACTCA
TCAATGTATCTTATCATGTCTGGTCGACTCTAGCTAGACTCTTCCGCTTCCTCGCTCACTGACTCGCTGC
GCTCGGTCGTTCGGCTGCGGCGAGCGGTATCAGCTCACTCAAAGGCGGTAATACGGTTATCCACAGAATC
AGGGGATAACGCAGGAAAGAACATGTGAGCAAAAGGCCAGCAAAAGGCCAGGAACCGTAAAAAGGCCGCG
TTGCTGGCGTTTTTCCATAGGCTCCGCCCCCCTGACGAGCATCACAAAAATCGACGCTCAAGTCAGAGGT
GGCGAAACCCGACAGGACTATAAAGATACCAGGCGTTTCCCCCTGGAAGCTCCCTCGTGCGCTCTCCTGT
TCCGACCCTGCCGCTTACCGGATACCTGTCCGCCTTTCTCCCTTCGGGAAGCGTGGCGCTTTCTCATAGC
TCACGCTGTAGGTATCTCAGTTCGGTGTAGGTCGTTCGCTCCAAGCTGGGCTGTGTGCACGAACCCCCCG
TTCAGCCCGACCGCTGCGCCTTATCCGGTAACTATCGTCTTGAGTCCAACCCGGTAAGACACGACTTATC
GCCACTGGCAGCAGCCACTGGTAACAGGATTAGCAGAGCGAGGTATGTAGGCGGTGCTACAGAGTTCTTG
AAGTGGTGGCCTAACTACGGCTACACTAGAAGAACAGTATTTGGTATCTGCGCTCTGCTGAAGCCAGTTA
CCTTCGGAAAAAGAGTTGGTAGCTCTTGATCCGGCAAACAAACCACCGCTGGTAGCGGTGGTTTTTTTGT
TTGCAAGCAGCAGATTACGCGCAGAAAAAAAGGATCTCAAGAAGATCCTTTGATCTTTTCTACGGGGTCT
GACGCTCAGTGGAACGAAAACTCACGTTAAGGGATTTTGGTCATGAGATTATCAAAAAGGATCTTCACCT
AGATCCTTTTAAATTAAAAATGAAGTTTTAAATCAATCTAAAGTATATATGAGTAAACTTGGTCTGACAG
TTACCAATGCTTAATCAGTGAGGCACCTATCTCAGCGATCTGTCTATTTCGTTCATCCATAGTTGCCTGA
CTCCCCGTCGTGTAGATAACTACGATACGGGAGGGCTTACCATCTGGCCCCAGTGCTGCAATGATACCGC
GAGACCCACGCTCACCGGCTCCAGATTTATCAGCAATAAACCAGCCAGCCGGAAGGGCCGAGCGCAGAAG
TGGTCCTGCAACTTTATCCGCCTCCATCCAGTCTATTAATTGTTGCCGGGAAGCTAGAGTAAGTAGTTCG
CCAGTTAATAGTTTGCGCAACGTTGTTGCCATTGCTACAGGCATCGTGGTGTCACGCTCGTCGTTTGGTA
TGGCTTCATTCAGCTCCGGTTCCCAACGATCAAGGCGAGTTACATGATCCCCCATGTTGTGCAAAAAAGC
GGTTAGCTCCTTCGGTCCTCCGATCGTTGTCAGAAGTAAGTTGGCCGCAGTGTTATCACTCATGGTTATG
GCAGCACTGCATAATTCTCTTACTGTCATGCCATCCGTAAGATGCTTTTCTGTGACTGGTGAGTACTCAA
CCAAGTCATTCTGAGAATAGTGTATGCGGCGACCGAGTTGCTCTTGCCCGGCGTCAATACGGGATAATAC
CGCGCCACATAGCAGAACTTTAAAAGTGCTCATCATTGGAAAACGTTCTTCGGGGCGAAAACTCTCAAGG
ATCTTACCGCTGTTGAGATCCAGTTCGATGTAACCCACTCGTGCACCCAACTGATCTTCAGCATCTTTTA
CTTTCACCAGCGTTTCTGGGTGAGCAAAAACAGGAAGGCAAAATGCCGCAAAAAAGGGAATAAGGGCGAC
ACGGAAATGTTGAATACTCATACTCTTCCTTTTTCAATATTATTGAAGCATTTATCAGGGTTATTGTCTC
ATGAGCGGATACATATTTGAATGTATTTAGAAAAATAAACAAATAGGGGTTCCGCGCACATTTCCCCGAA
AAGTGCCACCTGACGTCTAAGAAACCATTATTATCATGACATTAACCTATAAAAATAGGCGTATCACGAG
GCCCTTTCGTCTCGCGCGTTTCGGTGATGACGGTGAAAACCTCTGACACATGCAGCTCCCGGAGGAATGT
GTGTCAGTTAGGGTGTGGAAAGTCCCCAGGCTCCCCAGGCAGGCAGAAGTATGCAAAGCATGCATCTCAA
TTAGTCAGCAACCAGGTGTGGAAAGTCCCCAGGCTCCCCAGCAGGCAGAAGTATGCAAAGCATGCATCTC
AATTAGTCAGCAACCATAGTCCCGCCCCTAACTCCGCCCATCCCGCCCCTAACTCCGCCCAGTTCCGCCC
ATTCTCCGCCCCATGGCTGACTAATTTTTTTTATTTATGCAGAGGCCGAGGCCGCCTCTGCCTCTGAGCT
ATTCCAGAAGTAGTGAGGAGGCTTTTTTGGAGGCCTAGGCTTTTGCAAAAAGCTCCCGGGAGCTTGTATA
TCCATTTTCGTCCCGGAGACGGTCACAGCTTGTCTGTAAGCGGATGCCGGGAGCAGACAAGCCCGTCAGG
GCGCGTCAGCGGGTGTTGGCGGGTGTCGGGGCTGGCTTAACTATGCGGCATCAGAGCAGATTGTACTGAG
AGTGCACCATATGCGGTGTGAAATACCGCACAGATGCGTAAGGAGAAAATACCGCATCAGGAAATTGTAA
GCGTTAATATTTTGTTAAAATTCGCGTTAAATTTTTGTTAAATCAGCTCATTTTTTAACCAATAGGCCGA
AATCGGCAAAATCCCTTATAAATCAAAAGAATAGACCGAGATAGGGT
[37 nt withheld, positions 9918-9954]
AAAGAACGTGGACTCCAACGTCAAAGG
[49 nt withheld, positions 9982-10030]
T
[91 nt withheld, positions 10032-10122]
G
[124 nt withheld, positions 10124-10247]
CCATTCGCCATTCAGGCTGCGCAACTGTTGGGAAGGGCGATCGGTGCGGGCCTCTTCGCTATTACGCCAG
CTGGCGAAAGGGGGATGTGCTGCAAGGCGATTAAGTTGGGTAACGCCAGGGTTTTCCCAGTCACGACGTT
GTAAAACGACGGCCAGTGAATT
Features (pLannotate 1.2.2; 14 found; start..end, strand, type, name):
     25..408     +  enhancer       CMV enhancer: human cytomegalovirus immediate early enhancer
    410..609     +  promoter       CMV promoter: human cytomegalovirus (CMV) immediate early promoter
    748..1573    +  intron         CMV intron A: human cytomegalovirus intron A (Chapman et al., 1991)
   1610..5500    +  CDS            Plxnb1 (fragment): PLXB1_MOUSE - Also known as Kiaa0407. Experimental evidence at protein level: Swiss-Prot protein existence level 1. Receptor for SEMA4D (PubMed:19788569). Plays a role in GABAergic synapse development (PubMed:23699507, PubMed:29981480). Mediates SEMA4A- and SEMA4D-dependent inhibitory synapse development (PubMed:23699507, PubMed:29981480). Plays a role in RHOA activation and subsequent changes of the actin cytoskeleton (By similarity). Plays a role in axon guidance, invasive growth and cell migration (By similarity). From Mus musculus (Mouse).
   5522..6973    +  CDS            SEAP: secreted alkaline phosphatase from human placenta The natural enzyme has a C-terminal transmembrane sequence that is replaced by a GPI anchor.
   7032..7153    +  polyA_signal   SV40 poly(A) signal: SV40 polyadenylation signal
   7362..7950    -  rep_origin     ori: high-copy-number ColE1/pMB1/pBR322/pUC origin of replication
   8121..8981    -  CDS            AmpR: β-lactamase; bla; confers resistance to ampicillin, carbenicillin, and related antibiotics
   8982..9086    -  promoter       AmpR promoter: bla
   9181..9216    +  CDS            rop (fragment): Rop protein, which maintains plasmids at low copy number; rop
   9239..9569    +  promoter       SV40 promoter: SV40 enhancer and early promoter
   9692..9791    +  misc_feature   bom (fragment): basis of mobility region from pBR322
   9819..10247   -  rep_origin     f1 ori (sequence partly withheld): f1 bacteriophage origin of replication; arrow indicates direction of (+) strand synthesis
  10251..10408   -  CDS            lacZα (fragment): LacZα fragment of β-galactosidase; lacZ fragment
