[The description below was written by a language model from this plasmid's Addgene catalogue record and pLannotate feature annotations shown in this document.]
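Description:
Plxnb1(S)-AP-His is a mammalian expression plasmid built on the pCMVi-SV40ori backbone and designed to produce a secreted, enzymatically tagged form of the mouse Plexin B1 ectodomain. It is maintained in E. coli as a high-copy plasmid through a ColE1/pUC-type origin and selected with ampicillin via the β-lactamase gene. The annotated sequence also contains an f1 phage origin and short remnants of rop, bom and lacZα that are carried over from earlier cloning vectors and have no evident role here. An SV40 enhancer/early promoter region is present in the backbone. It contains the SV40 origin, consistent with the backbone name, and would allow episomal amplification in cells expressing large T antigen.

The expression cassette is driven by the human CMV immediate-early enhancer and promoter followed by CMV intron A, which typically boosts transcript processing and expression. Downstream, a 3.9 kb fragment of mouse Plxnb1 is cloned between NotI and AscI sites. According to the record, it encodes the N-terminal extracellular portion of the protein that results from proteolytic cleavage, which is the "short" form indicated by (S). This fragment is fused at its C terminus to human placental alkaline phosphatase and a 6X histidine tag supplied by the backbone, and the cassette ends with an SV40 polyadenylation signal. The His tag is listed in the catalogue fields but is not separately annotated in the feature table.

The alkaline phosphatase moiety gives a simple colorimetric readout, and the His tag permits capture or purification. The associated work used such fusions in an extracellular biochemical screen for binding interactions among neuronal cell-surface recognition proteins in the retina.
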