Addgene plasmid #72001: Plxnb1(S)-AP-His
Purpose: Expresses the N-terminal extracellular region of the PlexinB1 protein following proteolytic cleavage (ie, short), C-terminally fused to alkaline phosphatase + 6X histidine tag.
Depositing lab: Woj Wojtowicz. Depositing organization: University of California, Berkeley. Publication: An extracellular biochemical screen reveals that FLRTs and Unc5s mediate neuronal subtype recognition in the retina. Visser JJ, Cheng Y, Perry SC, Chastain AB, Parsa B, Masri SS, Ray TA, Kay JN, Wojtowicz WM. Elife. 2015 Dec 3;4. pii: e08149. doi: 10.7554/eLife.08149. PubMed 26633812.
Backbone
  Vector backbone: pCMVi-SV40ori
  Vector type: Mammalian Expression
Growth in bacteria
  Bacterial resistance: Ampicillin, 100 μg/mL
  Growth temperature: 37°C
  Growth strain: DH5alpha
  Copy number: High Copy
Gene/Insert
  Gene/Insert name: Plxnb1 (alt names: Plexin B1; NCBI gene ID 235611; Reference sequence AAI50702.1)
  Species: M. musculus (mouse)
  Insert size (bp): 3891
  Entrez Gene: Plxnb1 (a.k.a. 2900002G15Rik, AU042020, mKIAA0407)
  Promoter: CMV
  Tag / fusion protein: AP-His (C terminal on backbone)
  Cloning method: Restriction Enzyme; 5′ cloning site NotI (not destroyed); 3′ cloning site AscI (not destroyed)
  Sequencing primers: 5′ GTCAGAGGTAACTCCCGTTGC; 3′ GAGGTTCTTGGCGGCTGTC
Terms and licenses: Academic/Nonprofit Terms; Industry Terms: Not Available to Industry
How to cite: Plxnb1(S)-AP-His was a gift from Woj Wojtowicz (Addgene plasmid # 72001 ; http://n2t.net/addgene:72001 ; RRID:Addgene_72001)
