>Addgene plasmid #72001 | Plxnb1(S)-AP-His | addgene partial sequence | sequence record 135407 | pMRB101-F 5'-aagatgcaggcagctgagtt-3'
CGTTGCGGTGCTGTTAACGGTGGAGGGCAGTGTAGTCTGAGCAGTACTCGTTGCTGCCGCGCGCGCCACC
AGACATAATAGCTGACAGACTAACAGACTGTTCCTTTCCATGGGTCTTTTCTGCAGAAGCTTGAATTCTC
GAGGATCCGCGGCCGCGCCACCATGTCTGTCCTCGGCCCAGTTCTTCTCCAGGTGTTCTGGGCCGGGTGT
GTCGTCACCCTGCGGTCCCCTCTGCCAGCTGCTTTCACTGCCAATGGCACACATCTACAACACTTGGCAA
GGGACCCCACCACAGGTACCCTCTATGTAGGGGCCACCAACTTCCTGTTCCAGTTGAGCCCTGGGCTGCA
GCTGGAAGCCGTGGTGTCCACGGGCCCTGTGAATGACAGCCGGGATTGCCTGCCACCTGTGATACCTGAT
GAATGTCCCCAAGCCCAGCCTACTAACAACCCTAACCAGCTGCTCCTGGTGAGCCCAGAGGCTCTGGTGG
TGTGTGGGAGCATACACCAGGGCATCTGTGAGCTACGGAGCCTGGGACAGATCAGGCAGCTGCTGCTACG
GCCAGAGCGACCTGGGGACACCCAGTATGTGGCTGCAAATGACCCTGCAGTCAGTACAGTGGGGCTGGTG
GCCCAGGGATTGGTAGGGGAGCCCCTCCTGTTTGTGGGGCGGGGATACACCAGCAGGGGTGTAGGTGGTG
GGATTCCTCCCATTACAACCCGAGCCCTGCGACCACCGGACCCCCAAGCTGCCTTCTCTTATGAAGAAAC
AGCCAAGTTAGCAGTGGGCCGCCTGTCCGAGTACAGCCACCACTTCGTGAGTGCCTTTGTACGCGG
