>Addgene plasmid #72001 | Plxnb1(S)-AP-His | addgene partial sequence | sequence record 135816 | SV40pA-R 5'-GAAATTTGTGATGCTATTGC-3'
ATAAGATCTCTAGATTAATGGTGATGGTGATGATGACCCGGGTGCGCGGCGTCGGTGGTGCCGGCGGGGG
GCGCCAGGTCGCAGGCGGTGTAGGGCTCCAGGCAGGCGGCGAAGGCCATGACGTGCGCTATGAAGGTCTG
CTCCTGCACGCCGTGAACCAGGTGCGCCTGCGGGCCGCGCGCGAACACCGCCACGTCCTCGCCTGCGTGG
GTCTCTTCGTCCAGGGGCACTGCTGACTGCTGCCGATACTCGGGGCTCCCGCTCTCGCTCTCGGTAACAT
CCGGCCGGGCGCCGTCCTTGAGCACATAGCCTGGACCGTTTCCGTATAGGAGGACCGTGTAGGCCTTCCT
GTCCCGGGCCTTGCCAGGGGCCAGCCCGAAGATGGAGCTCCCTCGCAGGGGGTAGCCTCCGAAGGAGAAG
ACGTGGGAGTGGTCGGCAGTGACGAGGCTCAGCGTGTCCTCCTCGCTGGTGAGCTGGCCCGCCCTCTCAA
TGGCGTCGTCGAACATGATCGTCTCAGTCAGTGCCCGGTAAGCCCTGCTTTCATGATGACCATGGTCGAT
GCGACCACCCTCCACGAAGAGGAAGAAGCCGCGGGGGTTCCTGCTCAGCAGGCGCAGGGCAGCCTCTGTC
ATCTCCATCAGGGAGGGGTCCAGTGTGGAGTCTCGGTGGATCTCGTATTTCATGTCTCCAGGCTCAAAGA
GACCCATGAGATGGGTCACAGACGGGTCCAGGGAAGCCTGCATGAGCTCAGTGCGGTTCCACACATACCG
G
